Addgene plasmid #153375: lvl0 NOSp
Purpose: Plant promoter
Depositing lab: Naomi Nakayama. Depositing organization: University of Edinburgh. Publication: Mobius Assembly for Plant Systems highlights promoter-terminator interaction in gene regulation. Andreou , Andreas I., Nirkko, Jessica , Ochoa-Villarreal, Marisol , Nakayama, Naomi. bioRxiv, March 31, 2021 10.1101/2021.03.31.437819.
Backbone
  Vector backbone: mUAV
  Backbone size w/o insert (bp): 2053
  Vector type: Plant Expression
Growth in bacteria
  Bacterial resistance: Chloramphenicol, 25 μg/mL
  Growth temperature: 37°C
  Growth strain: DH5alpha
  Copy number: High Copy
Gene/Insert
  Gene/Insert name: NOS promoter
  Species: A. thaliana (mustard weed)
  Insert size (bp): 263
  Cloning method: Restriction Enzyme; 5′ cloning site AarI (destroyed during cloning); 3′ cloning site AarI (destroyed during cloning)
  Sequencing primers: 5′ tgccacctgacgtctaagaa; 3′ attaccgcctttgagtgagc
Terms and licenses: Academic/Nonprofit Terms; Industry Terms: Not Available to Industry
How to cite: lvl0 NOSp was a gift from Naomi Nakayama (Addgene plasmid # 153375 ; http://n2t.net/addgene:153375 ; RRID:Addgene_153375)
