[The description below was written by a language model from this plasmid's Addgene catalogue record and pLannotate feature annotations shown in this document.]
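Description:
lvl0 NOSp is a Level 0 standard-part plasmid from the Mobius Assembly for Plant Systems toolkit, carrying the nopaline synthase (NOS) promoter as a reusable plant regulatory element. It is built on the small mUAV backbone (about 2.05 kb), the universal acceptor vector of the Mobius system, and the full sequence is 2,316 nt. The plasmid is propagated in E. coli from a high-copy ColE1/pUC-type origin and selected with chloramphenicol through a cat gene driven by its own cat promoter and followed by the lambda t0 terminator. Additional bacterial terminators (a his operon terminator and a putative bacterial terminator) flank the insertion site, which likely insulates the stored part from read-through transcription from the backbone.

The payload is a 263 bp NOS promoter fragment, annotated as spanning the numbering origin of the circular sequence. It was inserted through AarI sites that were destroyed in the process, consistent with Type IIS-based cloning in which the recognition sites are removed as the part is domesticated. The record lists the species as A. thaliana, although the nopaline synthase promoter is generally known as an Agrobacterium T-DNA-derived element that gives moderate constitutive expression in plant cells. There is no coding sequence, terminator for plant use, T-DNA border or plant selection marker here, so despite its "plant expression" classification the plasmid is not itself an expression vector. It serves as a promoter donor to be combined with coding sequence and terminator parts into transcription units in higher-level assembly vectors, for example in work comparing promoter and terminator combinations in plant gene regulation.
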