Features (pLannotate 1.2.2; 7 found; start..end, strand, type, name):
     23..80      +  terminator     his operon terminator: This putative transcriptin terminator from the E. coli his operon has a 2-bp deletion introduced during synthesis. Its efficiency has not been determined.
    275..863     -  rep_origin     ori: high-copy-number ColE1/pMB1/pBR322/pUC origin of replication
   1046..1140    -  terminator     lambda t0 terminator: transcription terminator from phage lambda
   1164..1820    -  CDS            cat: CAT_ECOLX - Experimental evidence at protein level: Swiss-Prot protein existence level 1. This enzyme is an effector of chloramphenicol resistance in bacteria. From Escherichia coli. This protein is used as a marker in many commonly used cloning vectors, such as pACYC184.
   1821..1918    -  promoter       cat promoter: promoter of the E. coli cat gene encoding chloramphenicol acetyltransferase
   2004..2047    -  terminator     bacterial terminator: putative bacterial transcription terminator
   2143..6       +  promoter       NOS promoter (across the origin): nopaline synthase promoter
>Addgene plasmid #153375 | lvl0 NOSp | addgene full sequence | sequence record 314945 | Addgene NGS Result
CAATTAATGTGAGACCCTGCAGTCCGGCAAAAAAGGGCAAGGTGTCACCACCCTGCCCTTTTTCTTTAAA
ACCGAAAAGATTACTTCGCGTTATGCAGGCTTCCTCGCTCACTGACTCGCTGCGCTCGGTCGTTCGGCTG
CGGCGAGCGGTATCAGCTCACTCAAAGGCGGTAATACGGTTATCCACAGAATCAGGGGATAACGCAGGAA
AGAACATGTGAGCAAAAGGCCAGCAAAAGGCCAGGAACCGTAAAAAGGCCGCGTTGCTGGCGTTTTTCCA
CAGGCTCCGCCCCCCTGACGAGCATCACAAAAATCGACGCTCAAGTCAGAGGTGGCGAAACCCGACAGGA
CTATAAAGATACCAGGCGTTTCCCCCTGGAAGCTCCCTCGTGCGCTCTCCTGTTCCGACCCTGCCGCTTA
CCGGATACCTGTCCGCCTTTCTCCCTTCGGGAAGCGTGGCGCTTTCTCATAGCTCACGCTGTAGGTATCT
CAGTTCGGTGTAGGTCGTTCGCTCCAAGCTGGGCTGTGTGCACGAACCCCCCGTTCAGCCCGACCGCTGC
GCCTTATCCGGTAACTATCGTCTTGAGTCCAACCCGGTAAGACACGACTTATCGCCACTGGCAGCAGCCA
CTGGTAACAGGATTAGCAGAGCGAGGTATGTAGGCGGTGCTACAGAGTTCTTGAAGTGGTGGCCTAACTA
CGGCTACACTAGAAGAACAGTATTTGGTATCTGCGCTCTGCTGAAGCCAGTTACCTTCGGAAAAAGAGTT
GGTAGCTCTTGATCCGGCAAACAAACCACCGCTGGTAGCGGTGGTTTTTTTGTTTGCAAGCAGCAGATTA
CGCGCAGAAAAAAAGGATCTCAAGAAGATCCTTTGATCTTTTCTACGGGGTCTGACGCTCAGTGGAACGA
AAACTCACGTTAAGGGATTTTGGTCATGAGATTATCAAAAAGGATCTTCACCTAGATCCTTTTAAATTAA
AAATGAAGTTTTAAATCAATCTAAAGTATATATGAGTAAACTTGGTCTGACAGCTCGAGGCTTGGATTCT
CACCAATAAAAAACGCCCGGCGGCAACCGAGCGTTCTGAACAAATCCAGATGGAGTTCTGAGGTCATTAC
TGGATCTATCAACAGGAGTCCAAGCGAGCTCGATATCAAATTACGCCCCGCCCTGCCACTCATCGCAGTA
CTGTTGTAATTCATTAAGCATTCTGCCGACATGGAAGCCATCACAAACGGCATGATGAACCTGAATCGCC
AGCGGCATCAGCACCTTGTCGCCTTGCGTATAATATTTGCCCATGGTGAAAACGGGGGCGAAGAAGTTGT
CCATATTGGCCACGTTTAAATCAAAACTGGTGAAACTCACCCAGGGATTGGCTGAGACGAAAAACATATT
CTCAATAAACCCTTTAGGGAAATAGGCCAGGTTTTCACCGTAACACGCCACATCTTGCGAATATATGTGT
AGAAACTGCCGGAAATCGTCGTGGTATTCACTCCAGAGCGATGAAAACGTTTCAGTTTGCTCATGGAAAA
CGGTGTAACAAGGGTGAACACTATCCCATATCACCAGCTCACCGTCTTTCATTGCCATACGAAATTCCGG
ATGAGCATTCATCAGGCGGGCAAGAATGTGAATAAAGGCCGGATAAAACTTGTGCTTATTTTTCTTTACG
GTCTTTAAAAAGGCCGTAATATCCAGCTGAACGGTCTGGTTATAGGTACATTGAGCAACTGACTGAAATG
CCTCAAAATGTTCTTTACGATGCCATTGGGATATATCAACGGTGGTATATCCAGTGATTTTTTTCTCCAT
TTTAGCTTCCTTAGCTCCTGAAAATCTCGATAACTCAAAAAATACGCCCGGTAGTGATCTTATTTCATTA
TGGTGAAAGTTGGAACCTCTTACGTGCCCGATCAACTCGAGTGCCACCTGACGTCTAAGAAACCATTATT
ATCATGACATTAACCTATAAAAATAGGCGTATCACGAGGCAGAATTTCAGATAAAAAAAATCCTTAGCTT
TCGCTAAGGATGATTTCTGGAATTCGGTCTCTGGAGAGCGGAGAATTAAGGGAGTCACGTTATGACCCCC
GCCGATGACGCGGGACAAGCCGTTTTACGTTTGGAACTGACAGAACCGCAACGTTGAAGGAGCCACTCAG
CCGCGGGTTTCTGGAGTTTAATGAGCTAAGCACATACGTCAGAAACCATTATTGCGCGTTCAAAAGTCGC
CTAAGGTCACTATCAGCTAGCAAATATTTCTTGTCAAAAATGCTCCACTGACGTTCCATAAATTCCCCTC
GGTATC
